>Addgene plasmid #193337 | pBS-TRE-tdKatushka2-WPRE | addgene full sequence | sequence record 394038 | Addgene NGS Result
CTAAATTGTAAGCGTTAATATTTTGTTAAAATTCGCGTTAAATTTTTGTTAAATCAGCTCATTTTTTAAC
CAATAGGCCGAAATCGGCAAAATCCCTTATAAATCAAAAGAATAGACCGAGATAGGGT
[37 nt withheld, positions 129-165]
AAAGAACGTGGACTCCAACGTCAAAGG
[49 nt withheld, positions 193-241]
T
[91 nt withheld, positions 243-333]
G
[124 nt withheld, positions 335-458]
CCCATTCGCCATTCAGGCTGCGCAACTGTTGGGAAGGGCGATCGGTGCGGGCCTCTTCGCTATTACGCCA
GCTGGCGAAAGGGGGATGTGCTGCAAGGCGATTAAGTTGGGTAACGCCAGGGTTTTCCCAGTCACGACGT
TGTAAAACGACGGCCAGTGAGCGCGCGTAATACGACTCACTATAGGGCGAATTAGTTTACTCCCTATCAG
TGATAGAGAACGTATGTCGAGTTTACTCCCTATCAGTGATAGAGAACGATGTCGAGTTTACTCCCTATCA
GTGATAGAGAACGTATGTCGAGTTTACTCCCTATCAGTGATAGAGAACGTATGTCGAGTTTACTCCCTAT
CAGTGATAGAGAACGTATGTCGAGTTTATCCCTATCAGTGATAGAGAACGTATGTCGAGTTTACTCCCTA
TCAGTGATAGAGAACGTATGTCGAGGTAGGCGTGTACGGTGGGAGGCCTATATAAGCAGAGCTCGTTTAG
TGAACCGTCAGATCGCCTGGAGAATTCCTGCAGCCCGGGGGATCCACTAGTTCTAGATTTAAGAAGGAGA
TATACATATGGTGGGTGAGGATAGCGTGCTGATCACCGAGAACATGCACATGAAACTGTACATGGAGGGC
ACCGTGAACGACCACCACTTCAAGTGCACATCCGAGGGCGAAGGCAAGCCCTACGAGGGCACCCAGACCA
TGAAGATCAAGGTGGTCGAGGGCGGCCCTCTCCCCTTCGCCTTCGACATCCTGGCTACCAGCTTCATGTA
CGGCAGCAAAACCTTTATCAACCACACCCAGGGCATCCCCGACTTCTTTAAGCAGTCCTTCCCTGAGGGC
TTCACATGGGAGAGGATCACCACATACGAAGACGGGGGCGTGCTGACCGCTACCCAGGACACCAGCCTCC
AGAACGGCTGCCTCATCTACAACGTCAAGATCAACGGGGTGAACTTCCCATCCAACGGCCCTGTGATGCA
GAAGAAAACACTCGGCTGGGAGGCCAGCACCGAGATGCTGTACCCCGCTGACAGCGGCCTGAGAGGCCAT
GCCCAGATGGCCCTGAAGCTCGTGGGCGGGGGCTACCTGCACTGCTCCCTCAAGACCACATACAGATCCA
AGAAACCCGCTAAGAACCTCAAGATGCCCGGCTTCTACTTCGTGGACAGGAGACTGGAAAGAATCAAGGA
GGCCGACAAAGAGACCTACGTCGAGCAGCACGAGATGGCTGTGGCCAGGTACTGCGACCTGCCTAGCAAA
CTGGGGCACAGCGGGCATGGCACCGGCAGCACCGGCAGCGGCAGCTCCGGTACCGCCTCCTCCGAGGACA
ACAACATGGCCATGGTGGGTGAGGATAGCGTGCTGATCACCGAGAACATGCACATGAAACTGTACATGGA
GGGCACCGTGAACGACCACCACTTCAAGTGCACATCCGAGGGCGAAGGCAAGCCCTACGAGGGCACCCAG
ACCATGAAGATCAAGGTGGTCGAGGGCGGCCCTCTCCCCTTCGCCTTCGACATCCTGGCTACCAGCTTCA
TGTACGGCAGCAAAACCTTTATCAACCACACCCAGGGCATCCCCGACTTCTTTAAGCAGTCCTTCCCTGA
GGGCTTCACATGGGAGAGGATCACCACATACGAAGACGGGGGCGTGCTGACCGCTACCCAGGACACCAGC
CTCCAGAACGGCTGCCTCATCTACAACGTCAAGATCAACGGGGTGAACTTCCCATCCAACGGCCCTGTGA
TGCAGAAGAAAACACTCGGCTGGGAGGCCAGCACCGAGATGCTGTACCCCGCTGACAGCGGCCTGAGAGG
CCATGCCCAGATGGCCCTGAAGCTCGTGGGCGGGGGCTACCTGCACTGCTCCCTCAAGACCACATACAGA
TCCAAGAAACCCGCTAAGAACCTCAAGATGCCCGGCTTCTACTTCGTGGACAGGAGACTGGAAAGAATCA
AGGAGGCCGACAAAGAGACCTACGTCGAGCAGCACGAGATGGCTGTGGCCAGGTACTGCGACCTGCCTAG
CAAACTGGGGCACAGCTCCGGACTCAGATCTTGAGCGGCCGCGCTTATCGATAATCAACCTCTGGATTAC
AAAATTTGTGAAAGATTGACTGGTATTCTTAACTATGTTGCTCCTTTTACGCTATGTGGATACGCTGCTT
TAATGCCTTTGTATCATGCTATTGCTTCCCGTATGGCTTTCATTTTCTCCTCCTTGTATAAATCCTGGTT
GCTGTCTCTTTATGAGGAGTTGTGGCCCGTTGTCAGGCAACGTGGCGTGGTGTGCACTGTGTTTGCTGAC
GCAACCCCCACTGGTTGGGGCATTGCCACCACCTGTCAGCTCCTTTCCGGGACTTTCGCTTTCCCCCTCC
CTATTGCCACGGCGGAACTCATCGCCGCCTGCCTTGCCCGCTGCTGGACAGGGGCTCGGCTGTTGGGCAC
TGACAATTCCGTGGTGTTGTCGGGGAAATCATCGTCCTTTCCTTGGCTGCTCGCCTGTGTTGCCACCTGG
ATTCTGCGCGGGACGTCCTTCTGCTACGTCCCTTCGGCCCTCAATCCAGCGGACCTTCCTTCCCGCGGCC
TGCTGCCGGCTCTGCGGCCTCTTCCGCGTCTTCGCCTTCGCCCTCAGACGAGTCGGATCTCCCTTTGGGC
CGCCTCCCCGCATCGATACCGTCGACGCGGCCGCATCGATAAGCTTGTCGACGATATCTCTAGAGGATCA
TAATCAGCCATACCACATTTGTAGAGGTTTTACTTGCTTTAAAAAACCTCCCACACCTCCCCCTGAACCT
GAAACATAAAATGAATGCAATTGTTGTTGTTAACTTGTTTATTGCAGCTTATAATGGTTACAAATAAAGC
AATAGCATCACAAATTTCACAAATAAAGCATTTTTTTCACTGCCCAGCTTTTGTTCCCTTTAGTGAGGGT
TAATTGCGCGCTTGGCGTAATCATGGTCATAGCTGTTTCCTGTGTGAAATTGTTATCCGCTCACAATTCC
ACACAACATACGAGCCGGAAGCATAAAGTGTAAAGCCTGGGGTGCCTAATGAGTGAGCTAACTCACATTA
ATTGCGTTGCGCTCACTGCCCGCTTTCCAGTCGGGAAACCTGTCGTGCCAGCTGCATTAATGAATCGGCC
AACGCGCGGGGAGAGGCGGTTTGCGTATTGGGCGCTCTTCCGCTTCCTCGCTCACTGACTCGCTGCGCTC
GGTCGTTCGGCTGCGGCGAGCGGTATCAGCTCACTCAAAGGCGGTAATACGGTTATCCACAGAATCAGGG
GATAACGCAGGAAAGAACATGTGAGCAAAAGGCCAGCAAAAGGCCAGGAACCGTAAAAAGGCCGCGTTGC
TGGCGTTTTTCCATAGGCTCCGCCCCCCTGACGAGCATCACAAAAATCGACGCTCAAGTCAGAGGTGGCG
AAACCCGACAGGACTATAAAGATACCAGGCGTTTCCCCCTGGAAGCTCCCTCGTGCGCTCTCCTGTTCCG
ACCCTGCCGCTTACCGGATACCTGTCCGCCTTTCTCCCTTCGGGAAGCGTGGCGCTTTCTCATAGCTCAC
GCTGTAGGTATCTCAGTTCGGTGTAGGTCGTTCGCTCCAAGCTGGGCTGTGTGCACGAACCCCCCGTTCA
GCCCGACCGCTGCGCCTTATCCGGTAACTATCGTCTTGAGTCCAACCCGGTAAGACACGACTTATCGCCA
CTGGCAGCAGCCACTGGTAACAGGATTAGCAGAGCGAGGTATGTAGGCGGTGCTACAGAGTTCTTGAAGT
GGTGGCCTAACTACGGCTACACTAGAAGAACAGTATTTGGTATCTGCGCTCTGCTGAAGCCAGTTACCTT
CGGAAAAAGAGTTGGTAGCTCTTGATCCGGCAAACAAACCACCGCTGGTAGCGGTGGTTTTTTTGTTTGC
AAGCAGCAGATTACGCGCAGAAAAAAAGGATCTCAAGAAGATCCTTTGATCTTTTCTACGGGGTCTGACG
CTCAGTGGAACGAAAACTCACGTTAAGGGATTTTGGTCATGAGATTATCAAAAAGGATCTTCACCTAGAT
CCTTTTAAATTAAAAATGAAGTTTTAAATCAATCTAAAGTATATATGAGTAAACTTGGTCTGACAGTTAC
CAATGCTTAATCAGTGAGGCACCTATCTCAGCGATCTGTCTATTTCGTTCATCCATAGTTGCCTGACTCC
CCGTCGTGTAGATAACTACGATACGGGAGGGCTTACCATCTGGCCCCAGTGCTGCAATGATACCGCGAGA
CCCACGCTCACCGGCTCCAGATTTATCAGCAATAAACCAGCCAGCCGGAAGGGCCGAGCGCAGAAGTGGT
CCTGCAACTTTATCCGCCTCCATCCAGTCTATTAATTGTTGCCGGGAAGCTAGAGTAAGTAGTTCGCCAG
TTAATAGTTTGCGCAACGTTGTTGCCATTGCTACAGGCATCGTGGTGTCACGCTCGTCGTTTGGTATGGC
TTCATTCAGCTCCGGTTCCCAACGATCAAGGCGAGTTACATGATCCCCCATGTTGTGCAAAAAAGCGGTT
AGCTCCTTCGGTCCTCCGATCGTTGTCAGAAGTAAGTTGGCCGCAGTGTTATCACTCATGGTTATGGCAG
CACTGCATAATTCTCTTACTGTCATGCCATCCGTAAGATGCTTTTCTGTGACTGGTGAGTACTCAACCAA
GTCATTCTGAGAATAGTGTATGCGGCGACCGAGTTGCTCTTGCCCGGCGTCAATACGGGATAATACCGCG
CCACATAGCAGAACTTTAAAAGTGCTCATCATTGGAAAACGTTCTTCGGGGCGAAAACTCTCAAGGATCT
TACCGCTGTTGAGATCCAGTTCGATGTAACCCACTCGTGCACCCAACTGATCTTCAGCATCTTTTACTTT
CACCAGCGTTTCTGGGTGAGCAAAAACAGGAAGGCAAAATGCCGCAAAAAAGGGAATAAGGGCGACACGG
AAATGTTGAATACTCATACTCTTCCTTTTTCAATATTATTGAAGCATTTATCAGGGTTATTGTCTCATGA
GCGGATACATATTTGAATGTATTTAGAAAAATAAACAAATAGGGGTTCCGCGCACATTTCCCCGAAAAGT
GCCAC
Features (pLannotate 1.2.2; 19 found; start..end, strand, type, name):
     30..458     -  rep_origin     f1 ori (sequence partly withheld): f1 bacteriophage origin of replication; arrow indicates direction of (+) strand synthesis
    463..618     -  CDS            lacZα (fragment): LacZα fragment of β-galactosidase; lacZ fragment
    626..644     +  promoter       T7 promoter: promoter for bacteriophage T7 RNA polymerase
    652..965     +  promoter       tight TRE promoter: Tet-responsive promoter PTight, consisting of seven tet operator sequences followed by the minimal CMV promoter
    970..1005    -  misc_feature   MCS (fragment): pBluescript multiple cloning site
   1026..1730    +  CDS            Katushka2S: Katushka2S is a basic (constitutively fluorescent) red fluorescent protein published in 2015, derived from Entacmaea quadricolor. It is reported to be a very rapidly-maturing dimer with moderate acid sensitivity.
   1728..1803    +  CDS            TDsmURFP (fragment): monomeric tandem dimer of a small ultra-red fluorescent protein derived from a cyanobacterial phycobiliprotein (Rodriguez et al., 2016)
   1800..2504    +  CDS            Katushka2S: Katushka2S is a basic (constitutively fluorescent) red fluorescent protein published in 2015, derived from Entacmaea quadricolor. It is reported to be a very rapidly-maturing dimer with moderate acid sensitivity.
   2541..3129    +  misc_feature   WPRE: woodchuck hepatitis virus posttranscriptional regulatory element
   3184..3267    +  CDS            large T antigen (fragment): large T antigen from SV40 (simian virus 40)
   3290..3371    +  polyA_signal   SV40 poly(A) signal: SV40 polyadenylation signal
   3385..3403    -  promoter       T3 promoter: promoter for bacteriophage T3 RNA polymerase
   3448..3464    -  protein_bind   lac operator: The lac repressor binds to the lac operator to inhibit transcription in E. coli. This inhibition can be relieved by adding lactose or isopropyl-β-D-thiogalactopyranoside (IPTG). lac repressor encoded by lacI
   3472..3502    -  promoter       lac promoter: promoter for the E. coli lac operon
   3517..3538    -  protein_bind   CAP binding site: CAP binding activates transcription in the presence of cAMP. E. coli catabolite activator protein
   3551..3643    -  CDS            lacI (fragment): lac repressor; lacI; The lac repressor binds to the lac operator to inhibit transcription in E. coli. This inhibition can be relieved by adding lactose or isopropyl-β-D-thiogalactopyranoside (IPTG).
   3826..4414    -  rep_origin     ori: high-copy-number ColE1/pMB1/pBR322/pUC origin of replication
   4585..5445    -  CDS            AmpR: β-lactamase; bla; confers resistance to ampicillin, carbenicillin, and related antibiotics
   5446..5550    -  promoter       AmpR promoter: bla
