[The description below was written by a language model from this plasmid's Addgene catalogue record and pLannotate feature annotations shown in this document.]
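Description:
pBS-TRE-tdKatushka2-WPRE is a 5,573 bp mammalian expression plasmid built on the pBluescript SK(+) backbone. It is propagated in E. coli at high copy number from a ColE1/pUC-type origin and selected with ampicillin through the β-lactamase (AmpR) gene. The usual pBluescript remnants are also present: an f1 phage origin, T7 and T3 promoters flanking the cloning region, and lac promoter/operator and lacZα fragments. According to the record, the TRE-to-SV40 poly(A) cassette was transferred as an XhoI fragment from pTRE-Tight, and a WPRE was added at the NotI site.

The payload is tdKatushka2, a tandem-dimer far-red fluorescent protein (about 1.5 kb) cloned between EcoRI and NotI and derived from an earlier plasmid, pTEC22. In the feature table it appears as two Katushka2-type coding units joined by a short linker. The automated annotation labels that linker as a fragment of an unrelated tandem-dimer protein, most likely because of linker similarity. Fusing two copies lets the naturally dimeric protein pair within a single polypeptide.

Expression is driven by the tight TRE promoter, which consists of seven tet operator repeats upstream of a minimal CMV promoter. Transcription therefore depends on a tetracycline-controlled transactivator (tTA or rtTA), which this plasmid does not encode and which must be supplied separately. Downstream, the WPRE enhances transcript stability and expression, and the SV40 polyadenylation signal terminates the message. The small "large T antigen" fragment annotated here is probably just part of the SV40 poly(A) region.

The associated publication describes Tetbow, a super-multicolour labelling method for automated neuronal reconstruction. This suggests the plasmid serves as one colour component in stochastic combinations of TRE-driven fluorescent proteins used to tell individual neurons apart by hue.
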