Addgene plasmid #193337: pBS-TRE-tdKatushka2-WPRE
Purpose: Expresses tdKatushka2 under the TRE promoter in mammalian cells
Depositing lab: Takeshi Imai. Publication: Automated neuronal reconstruction with super-multicolour Tetbow labelling and threshold-based clustering of colour hues. Leiwe MN, Fujimoto S, Baba T, Moriyasu D, Saha B, Sakaguchi R, Inagaki S, Imai T. Nat Commun. 2024 Jun 25;15(1):5279. doi: 10.1038/s41467-024-49455-y. PubMed 38918382.
Backbone
  Vector backbone: pBluescript SK(+)
  Backbone manufacturer: Stratagene
  Total vector size (bp): 5573
  Modifications to backbone: An Xho-Xho fragment containing TRE-SV40 poly A was transferred from pTRE-Tight (Clontech). WPRE was also inserted between a NotI site (not destroyed)
  Vector type: Mammalian Expression
Growth in bacteria
  Bacterial resistance: Ampicillin, 100 μg/mL
  Growth temperature: 37°C
  Growth strain: DH5alpha
  Copy number: High Copy
Gene/Insert
  Gene/Insert name: tdKatushka2
  Species: Modified fluorescent protein
  Insert size (bp): 1497
  Promoter: TRE
  Cloning method: Restriction Enzyme; 5′ cloning site EcoRI (not destroyed); 3′ cloning site NotI (not destroyed)
  Sequencing primers: 5′ ATGTCGAGGTAGGCGTGTAC; 3′ WPRE-R
Resource information
  A portion of this plasmid was derived from a plasmid made by: The tdKatushka2 gene was cloned from pTEC22 (Addgene #30181).
Terms and licenses: Academic/Nonprofit Terms; Industry Terms: Not Available to Industry
Depositor comments: Please visit https://www.biorxiv.org/content/10.1101/2022.10.20.512984v1 for bioRxiv preprint.
How to cite: pBS-TRE-tdKatushka2-WPRE was a gift from Takeshi Imai (Addgene plasmid # 193337 ; http://n2t.net/addgene:193337 ; RRID:Addgene_193337)
